Addgene plasmid #74155: AAV Cag Flex H2B Gcamp6f reverse
Purpose: Calcium Sensor
Depositing lab: Loren Looger. Depositing organization: HHMI, Janelia Research Campus.
Backbone
  Vector backbone: AAV CAG Flex
  Backbone size w/o insert (bp): 5009
  Total vector size (bp): 6771
  Vector type: AAV
Growth in bacteria
  Bacterial resistance: Ampicillin, 100 μg/mL
  Growth temperature: 30°C
  Growth strain: NEB Stable
  Copy number: Low Copy
Gene/Insert
  Gene/Insert name: Gcamp6f (alt name: GCaMP3-T302L R303P A317E D380Y T381R S383T R392G)
  Species: R. norvegicus (rat), G. gallus (chicken); ; A. victoria (jellyfish)
  Insert size (bp): 1353
  Promoter: CAG
  Tag / fusion protein: H2B (N terminal on insert)
  Cloning method: Restriction Enzyme; 5′ cloning site SpeI (destroyed during cloning); 3′ cloning site SpeI (destroyed during cloning)
  Sequencing primers: 5′ AAV 1145f: caaggctttcacgcagccacag; 3′ AAV 1621r : ctgacaacgggccacaactc
Terms and licenses: Academic/Nonprofit Terms; Industry Terms: Not Available to Industry
How to cite: AAV Cag Flex H2B Gcamp6f reverse was a gift from Loren Looger (Addgene plasmid # 74155 ; http://n2t.net/addgene:74155 ; RRID:Addgene_74155)
