[The description below was written by a language model from this plasmid's Addgene catalogue record and pLannotate feature annotations shown in this document.]
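Description:
AAV Cag Flex H2B Gcamp6f reverse is a 6,771 bp adeno-associated virus transfer plasmid for Cre-dependent expression of a nuclear-targeted calcium indicator. It is built on the AAV CAG Flex backbone. The expression cassette lies between two AAV2 inverted terminal repeats, which provide the signals for replication and packaging of the intervening DNA into recombinant AAV particles. The bacterial portion carries a ColE1/pUC-type origin, an f1 origin and the β-lactamase gene for ampicillin selection. Although this origin is annotated as high-copy, the catalogue lists the plasmid as low copy and specifies a recombination-deficient strain, which is common practice for keeping ITRs stable.

The payload is driven by the CAG promoter, annotated here as the CMV enhancer, the chicken β-actin promoter and chimeric β-actin/β-globin intron sequence. Downstream, the coding sequence for human histone H2B fused to the N terminus of GCaMP6f sits in antisense orientation relative to the promoter. It is flanked by two pairs of oppositely oriented, mutually incompatible lox sites (lox2272 and loxP). In this FLEX (double-inverted) arrangement no functional protein is made until Cre recombinase inverts the cassette through one lox pair and then excises a site through the other, which locks the fusion in the sense orientation. A WPRE follows to enhance transcript stability and expression, and an SV40 polyadenylation signal is annotated next, though on the opposite strand.

GCaMP6f is a fast-kinetics GFP–calmodulin–M13 peptide sensor, and the H2B fusion would tether it to chromatin and confine the signal to nuclei. The record states the purpose only as a calcium sensor. The design suits calcium imaging in Cre-defined cell populations after viral delivery.
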