Features (pLannotate 1.2.2; 23 found; start..end, strand, type, name):
    182..770     -  rep_origin     ori: high-copy-number ColE1/pMB1/pBR322/pUC origin of replication
    941..1801    -  CDS            AmpR: β-lactamase; bla; confers resistance to ampicillin, carbenicillin, and related antibiotics
   1802..1906    -  promoter       AmpR promoter: bla
   1959..2387    -  rep_origin     f1 ori (sequence partly withheld): f1 bacteriophage origin of replication; arrow indicates direction of (+) strand synthesis
   2392..2461    -  CDS            lacZα (fragment): LacZα fragment of β-galactosidase; lacZ fragment
   2456..2588    -  repeat_region  AAV2 ITR (fragment): inverted terminal repeat of adeno-associated virus serotype 2 inverted
   2651..2899    +  enhancer       CMV enhancer (fragment): human cytomegalovirus immediate early enhancer
   2901..3178    +  promoter       chicken β-actin promoter: No description available
   3179..3315    +  intron         hybrid intron (fragment): hybrid between chicken β-actin (CBA) and minute virus of mice (MMV) introns (Gray et al., 2011)
   3404..3534    +  intron         chimeric intron (fragment): chimera between introns from chicken β-actin and rabbit β-globin
   3532..3597    +  CDS            HBB (fragment): HBB_LEPEU - Experimental evidence at protein level: Swiss-Prot protein existence level 1. Involved in oxygen transport from the lung to the various peripheral tissues. From Lepus europaeus (European hare).
   3596..3629    -  protein_bind   lox2272: Cre-mediated recombination occurs in the 8-bp core sequence (GGATACTT). lox2272 sites are compatible with each other, but incompatible with loxP or loxN sites (Lee and Saito, 1988). Cre recombinase
   3692..3725    -  protein_bind   loxP: Cre-mediated recombination occurs in the 8-bp core sequence (GCATACAT). Cre recombinase
   3735..5087    -  CDS            GCaMP6f: improved fluorescent protein-based calcium sensor (Chen et al., 2013)
   5106..5483    -  CDS            H2B: human histone H2B; HIST1H2BJ
   5494..5527    +  protein_bind   lox2272: Cre-mediated recombination occurs in the 8-bp core sequence (GGATACTT). lox2272 sites are compatible with each other, but incompatible with loxP or loxN sites (Lee and Saito, 1988). Cre recombinase
   5598..5631    +  protein_bind   loxP: Cre-mediated recombination occurs in the 8-bp core sequence (GCATACAT). Cre recombinase
   5649..5673    +  misc_feature   MCS (fragment): pBluescript multiple cloning site
   5673..6261    +  misc_feature   WPRE: woodchuck hepatitis virus posttranscriptional regulatory element
   6304..6425    -  polyA_signal   SV40 poly(A) signal: SV40 polyadenylation signal
   6448..6516    -  CDS            large T antigen (fragment): large T antigen from SV40 (simian virus 40)
   6587..6720    +  repeat_region  AAV2 ITR: inverted terminal repeat of adeno-associated virus serotype 2 inverted
   6714..6770    -  CDS            lacI (fragment): lac repressor; lacI; The lac repressor binds to the lac operator to inhibit transcription in E. coli. This inhibition can be relieved by adding lactose or isopropyl-β-D-thiogalactopyranoside (IPTG).
>Addgene plasmid #74155 | AAV Cag Flex H2B Gcamp6f reverse | depositor full sequence | sequence record 139154 | AAV Cag Flex H2B Gcamp6f  reverse sequence 6771 bps
CTTCCGCTTCCTCGCTCACTGACTCGCTGCGCTCGGTCGTTCGGCTGCGGCGAGCGGTATCAGCTCACTC
AAAGGCGGTAATACGGTTATCCACAGAATCAGGGGATAACGCAGGAAAGAACATGTGAGCAAAAGGCCAG
CAAAAGGCCAGGAACCGTAAAAAGGCCGCGTTGCTGGCGTTTTTCCATAGGCTCCGCCCCCCTGACGAGC
ATCACAAAAATCGACGCTCAAGTCAGAGGTGGCGAAACCCGACAGGACTATAAAGATACCAGGCGTTTCC
CCCTGGAAGCTCCCTCGTGCGCTCTCCTGTTCCGACCCTGCCGCTTACCGGATACCTGTCCGCCTTTCTC
CCTTCGGGAAGCGTGGCGCTTTCTCATAGCTCACGCTGTAGGTATCTCAGTTCGGTGTAGGTCGTTCGCT
CCAAGCTGGGCTGTGTGCACGAACCCCCCGTTCAGCCCGACCGCTGCGCCTTATCCGGTAACTATCGTCT
TGAGTCCAACCCGGTAAGACACGACTTATCGCCACTGGCAGCAGCCACTGGTAACAGGATTAGCAGAGCG
AGGTATGTAGGCGGTGCTACAGAGTTCTTGAAGTGGTGGCCTAACTACGGCTACACTAGAAGAACAGTAT
TTGGTATCTGCGCTCTGCTGAAGCCAGTTACCTTCGGAAAAAGAGTTGGTAGCTCTTGATCCGGCAAACA
AACCACCGCTGGTAGCGGTGGTTTTTTTGTTTGCAAGCAGCAGATTACGCGCAGAAAAAAAGGATCTCAA
GAAGATCCTTTGATCTTTTCTACGGGGTCTGACGCTCAGTGGAACGAAAACTCACGTTAAGGGATTTTGG
TCATGAGATTATCAAAAAGGATCTTCACCTAGATCCTTTTAAATTAAAAATGAAGTTTTAAATCAATCTA
AAGTATATATGAGTAAACTTGGTCTGACAGTTACCAATGCTTAATCAGTGAGGCACCTATCTCAGCGATC
TGTCTATTTCGTTCATCCATAGTTGCCTGACTCCCCGTCGTGTAGATAACTACGATACGGGAGGGCTTAC
CATCTGGCCCCAGTGCTGCAATGATACCGCGAGACCCACGCTCACCGGCTCCAGATTTATCAGCAATAAA
CCAGCCAGCCGGAAGGGCCGAGCGCAGAAGTGGTCCTGCAACTTTATCCGCCTCCATCCAGTCTATTAAT
TGTTGCCGGGAAGCTAGAGTAAGTAGTTCGCCAGTTAATAGTTTGCGCAACGTTGTTGCCATTGCTACAG
GCATCGTGGTGTCACGCTCGTCGTTTGGTATGGCTTCATTCAGCTCCGGTTCCCAACGATCAAGGCGAGT
TACATGATCCCCCATGTTGTGCAAAAAAGCGGTTAGCTCCTTCGGTCCTCCGATCGTTGTCAGAAGTAAG
TTGGCCGCAGTGTTATCACTCATGGTTATGGCAGCACTGCATAATTCTCTTACTGTCATGCCATCCGTAA
GATGCTTTTCTGTGACTGGTGAGTACTCAACCAAGTCATTCTGAGAATAGTGTATGCGGCGACCGAGTTG
CTCTTGCCCGGCGTCAATACGGGATAATACCGCGCCACATAGCAGAACTTTAAAAGTGCTCATCATTGGA
AAACGTTCTTCGGGGCGAAAACTCTCAAGGATCTTACCGCTGTTGAGATCCAGTTCGATGTAACCCACTC
GTGCACCCAACTGATCTTCAGCATCTTTTACTTTCACCAGCGTTTCTGGGTGAGCAAAAACAGGAAGGCA
AAATGCCGCAAAAAAGGGAATAAGGGCGACACGGAAATGTTGAATACTCATACTCTTCCTTTTTCAATAT
TATTGAAGCATTTATCAGGGTTATTGTCTCATGAGCGGATACATATTTGAATGTATTTAGAAAAATAAAC
AAATAGGGGTTCCGCGCACATTTCCCCGAAAAGTGCCACCTAAATTGTAAGCGTTAATATTTTGTTAAAA
TTCGCGTTAAATTTTTGTTAAATCAGCTCATTTTTTAACCAATAGGCCGAAATCGGCAAAATCCCTTATA
AATCAAAAGAATAGACCGAGATAGGGT
[37 nt withheld, positions 2058-2094]
AAAGAACGTGGACTCCAACGTCAAAGG
[49 nt withheld, positions 2122-2170]
T
[91 nt withheld, positions 2172-2262]
G
[124 nt withheld, positions 2264-2387]
CCCATTCGCCATTCAGGCTGCGCAACTGTTGGGAAGGGCGATCGGTGCGGGCCTCTTCGCTATTACGCCA
GCTGCGCGCTCGCTCGCTCACTGAGGCCGCCCGGGCAAAGCCCGGGCGTCGGGCGACCTTTGGTCGCCCG
GCCTCAGTGAGCGAGCGAGCGCGCAGAGAGGGAGTGGCCAACTCCATCACTAGGGGTTCCTTGTAGTTAA
TGATTAACCCGCCATGCTACTTATCTACGTAGCCATGCTCTAGGAAGATCGTACCATTGACGTCAATAAT
GACGTATGTTCCCATAGTAACGCCAATAGGGACTTTCCATTGACGTCAATGGGTGGAGTATTTACGGTAA
ACTGCCCACTTGGCAGTACATCAAGTGTATCATATGCCAAGTACGCCCCCTATTGACGTCAATGACGGTA
AATGGCCCGCCTGGCATTATGCCCAGTACATGACCTTATGGGACTTTCCTACTTGGCAGTACATCTACGT
ATTAGTCATCGCTATTACCATGGTCGAGGTGAGCCCCACGTTCTGCTTCACTCTCCCCATCTCCCCCCCC
TCCCCACCCCCAATTTTGTATTTATTTATTTTTTAATTATTTTGTGCAGCGATGGGGGCGGGGGGGGGGG
GGGGGCGCGCGCCAGGCGGGGCGGGGCGGGGCGAGGGGCGGGGCGGGGCGAGGCGGAGAGGTGCGGCGGC
AGCCAATCAGAGCGGCGCGCTCCGAAAGTTTCCTTTTATGGCGAGGCGGCGGCGGCGGCGGCCCTATAAA
AAGCGAAGCGCGCGGCGGGCGGGAGTCGCTGCGACGCTGCCTTCGCCCCGTGCCCCGCTCCGCCGCCGCC
TCGCGCCGCCCGCCCCGGCTCTGACTGACCGCGTTACTCCCACAGGTGAGCGGGCGGGACGGCCCTTCTC
CTCCGGGCTGTAATTAGCGCTTGGTTTAATGACGGCTTGTTTCTTTTCTGTGGCTGCGTGAAAGCCTTGA
GGGGCTCCGGGAGGGCCCTTTGTGCGGGGGGAGCGGCTCGGGGCTGTCCGCGGGGGGACGGCTGCCTTCG
GGGGGGACGGGGCAGGGCGGGGTTCGGCTTCTGGCGTGTGACCGGCGGCTCTAGAGCCTCTGCTAACCAT
GTTCATGCCTTCTTCTTTTTCCTACAGCTCCTGGGCAACGTGCTGGTTATTGTGCTGTCTCATCATTTTG
GCAAAGAATTGGATCCCCATAACTTCGTATAAAGTATCCTATACGAAGTTATATCAAAATAGGAAGACCA
ATGCTTCACCATCGACCCGAATTGCCAAGCATCACCATCGACCCATAACTTCGTATAATGTATGCTATAC
GAAGTTATACTAGCCGGTCACTTCGCTGTCATCATTTGTACAAACTCTTCGTAGTTTACCTGACCATCCC
CATCGATGTCTGCTTCCCTGATCATTTCATCAACCTCTTCATCTGTTAACTTCTCTCCAAGGTTTGTCAT
CACGTGGCGAAGCTCTGCTGCACTGATGTAGCCATTGCCATCCTTATCAAACACACCGAACGCTTCTCTA
ATTTCTTCTTCCGTGTCCCTGTATTTCATTTTTCTTGCCATCATTGTCAGGAACTCAGGGAAGTCGATTG
TGCCGTCACCGTCGGCATCTACTTCATTGATCATGTCCTGCAGCTCTGCTTCTGTGGGGTTCTGCCCCAG
AGACCGCATCACCGTCCCCAGCTCCTTGGTTGTTATTGTCCCATCCCCGTCCTTGTCAAATAGGGAGAAT
TCCTCTTTAAATTCTGCGATCTGCTCTTCAGTCAGTTGGTCCGGCAGGTTGTACTCCAGCTTGTGCCCCA
GGATGTTGCCGTCCTCCTTGAAGTCGATGCCCTTCAGCTCGATGCGGTTCACCAGGGTGTCGCCCTCGAA
CTTCACCTCGGCGCGGGTCTTGTAGTTGCCGTCGTCCTTGAAGAAGATGGTGCGCTCCTGGATGTAGCCT
TCGGGCATGGCGGACTTGAAGAAGTCGTGCTGCTTCATGTGGTCGGGGTAGCGGCTGAAGCACTGCACGC
CGTAGGTCAGGGTGGTCACGAGGGTGGGCCAGGGCACGGGCAGCTTGCCGGTGGTGCAGATGAACTTCAG
GGTCAGCTTGCCGTAGGTGGCATCGCCCTCACCCTCGCCGGACACGCTGAACTTGTGGCCGTTTACGTCG
CCGTCCAGCTCGACCAGGATGGGCACCACCCCGGTGAACAGCTCCTCGCCCTTGCTCACCATGCTCCCTC
CGGTACCGCCCTTGTACAGCTCGTCCATGCCGAGAGTGATCCCGGCGGCGGTCACGAACTCCAGCAGGAC
CATGTGATCGCGCTTCTCGTTGGGGTCTTTCGAAAGTTTGGACTGCACGCTCAGGTAGTGGTTGTCGGGC
AGCAGCACGGGGCCGTCGCCGATGGGGGTGTTCTGCTGGTAGTGGTAGGCGAGCTGCACGCCGCCGTCCT
CGATGTTGTGGCGGATCTTGAAGTTCGCCTTGATGCCGTTCTTCTGCTTGTCGGCCTTGATATAGACGTT
CTCGAGTGAGCTCAGCCGACCTATAGCTCTGACTGCGTGACCTGTCTTATTCCACTTACGACGTGATGAG
TCGACCATGGTGGCGAGATCCTTATCGTCATCGTCGTACAGATCCCGACCCATTTGCTGTCCACCAGTCA
TGCTAGCCATACCATGATGATGATGATGATGAGAACCCATGGTGGCGACTGGTGGATCCTTAGCGCTGGT
GTACTTGGTGATGGCCTTAGTACCCTCGGACACGGCGTGCTTGGCCAACTCCCCAGGCAGCAGCAGGCGC
ACGGCCGTCTGGATCTCCCTGGAGGTGATGGTCGAGCGCTTGTTGTAATGCGCCAGGCGGGAAGCCTCAC
CTGCGATGCGCTCGAAAATGTCGTTCACAAACGAATTCATGATGCCCATGGCCTTGGACGAAATGCCGGT
GTCAGGGTGGACCTGCTTCAGAACCTTGTACACATAGATGGAATAGCTCTCCTTGCGGCTGCGCTTGCGC
TTCTTGCCGCCTTTCTTCTGCGCCTTAGTCACCGCCTTCTTGGAGCCCTTTTTCGGGGCGGGAGCAGACT
TCGCTGGCTCTGGCATACCGGCTAGTATAACTTCGTATAGGATACTTTATACGAAGTTATCATTGGGATT
CTTCCTATTTTGATCCAAGCATCACCATCGACCCTCTAGTCCAGATCTCACCATCGACCCATAACTTCGT
ATAGCATACATTATACGAAGTTATGTCCCTCGAAGAGGTTCGAATTCGATATCAAGCTTATCGATAATCA
ACCTCTGGATTACAAAATTTGTGAAAGATTGACTGGTATTCTTAACTATGTTGCTCCTTTTACGCTATGT
GGATACGCTGCTTTAATGCCTTTGTATCATGCTATTGCTTCCCGTATGGCTTTCATTTTCTCCTCCTTGT
ATAAATCCTGGTTGCTGTCTCTTTATGAGGAGTTGTGGCCCGTTGTCAGGCAACGTGGCGTGGTGTGCAC
TGTGTTTGCTGACGCAACCCCCACTGGTTGGGGCATTGCCACCACCTGTCAGCTCCTTTCCGGGACTTTC
GCTTTCCCCCTCCCTATTGCCACGGCGGAACTCATCGCCGCCTGCCTTGCCCGCTGCTGGACAGGGGCTC
GGCTGTTGGGCACTGACAATTCCGTGGTGTTGTCGGGGAAATCATCGTCCTTTCCTTGGCTGCTCGCCTG
TGTTGCCACCTGGATTCTGCGCGGGACGTCCTTCTGCTACGTCCCTTCGGCCCTCAATCCAGCGGACCTT
CCTTCCCGCGGCCTGCTGCCGGCTCTGCGGCCTCTTCCGCGTCTTCGCCTTCGCCCTCAGACGAGTCGGA
TCTCCCTTTGGGCCGCCTCCCCGCATCGATACCGTCGACCCGGGCGGCCGCTTCGAGCAGACATGATAAG
ATACATTGATGAGTTTGGACAAACCACAACTAGAATGCAGTGAAAAAAATGCTTTATTTGTGAAATTTGT
GATGCTATTGCTTTATTTGTAACCATTATAAGCTGCAATAAACAAGTTAACAACAACAATTGCATTCATT
TTATGTTTCAGGTTCAGGGGGAGATGTGGGAGGTTTTTTAAAGCAAGTAAAACCTCTACAAATGTGGTAA
AATCGATAAGGATCTTCCTAGAGCATGGCTACGTAGATAAGTAGCATGGCGGGTTAATCATTAACTACAA
GGAACCCCTAGTGATGGAGTTGGCCACTCCCTCTCTGCGCGCTCGCTCGCTCACTGAGGCCGGGCGACCA
AAGGTCGCCCGACGCCCGGGCTTTGCCCGGGCGGCCTCAGTGAGCGAGCGAGCGCGCAGCTGCATTAATG
AATCGGCCAACGCGCGGGGAGAGGCGGTTTGCGTATTGGGCGCT
