>Addgene plasmid #74155 | AAV Cag Flex H2B Gcamp6f reverse | addgene partial sequence | sequence record 141283 | FLP-rec 5'-TTCGGCTTCTGGCGTGTGAC-3'
ATGCCTTCTTCTTTTTCCTACAGCTCCTGGGCAACGTGCTGGTTATTGTGCTGTCTCATCATTTTGGCAA
AGAATTGGATCCCCATAACTTCGTATAAAGTATCCTATACGAAGTTATATCAAAATAGGAAGACCAATGC
TTCACCATCGACCCGAATTGCCAAGCATCACCATCGACCCATAACTTCGTATAATGTATGCTATACGAAG
TTATACTAGCCGGTCACTTCGCTGTCATCATTTGTACAAACTCTTCGTAGTTTACCTGACCATCCCCATC
GATGTCTGCTTCCCTGATCATTTCATCAACCTCTTCATCTGTTAACTTCTCTCCAAGGTTTGTCATCACG
TGGCGAAGCTCTGCTGCACTGATGTAGCCATTGCCATCCTTATCAAACACACCGAACGCTTCTCTAATTT
CTTCTTCCGTGTCCCTGTATTTCATTTTTCTTGCCATCATTGTCAGGAACTCAGGGAAGTCGATTGTGCC
GTCACCGTCGGCATCTACTTCATTGATCATGTCCTGCAGCTCTGCTTCTGTGGGGTTCTGCCCCAGAGAC
CGCATCACCGTCCCCAGCTCCTTGGTTGTTATTGTCCCATCCCCGTCCTTGTCAAATAGGGAGAATTCCT
CTTTAAATTCTGCGATCTGCTCTTCAGTCAGTTGGTCCGGCAGGTTGTACTCCAGCTTGTGCCCCAGGAT
GTTGCCGTCCTCCTTGAAGTCGATGCCCTTCAGCTCGATGCGGTTCACCAGGGTGTCGCCCTCGAACTTC
ACCTCGGCGCGGGTCTTGTAGTTGCCGTCGTCCTTGAAGA
