>Addgene plasmid #74155 | AAV Cag Flex H2B Gcamp6f reverse | addgene partial sequence | sequence record 142342 | WPRE-R 5'-CATAGCGTAAAAGGAGCAACA-3'
TCCAGAGGTTGATTATCGATAAGCTTGATATCGAATTCGAACCTCTTCGAGGGACATAACTTCGTATAAT
GTATGCTATACGAAGTTATGGGTCGATGGTGAGATCTGGACTAGAGGGTCGATGGTGATGCTTGGATCAA
AATAGGAAGAATCCCAATGATAACTTCGTATAAAGTATCCTATACGAAGTTATACTAGCCGGTATGCCAG
AGCCAGCGAAGTCTGCTCCCGCCCCGAAAAAGGGCTCCAAGAAGGCGGTGACTAAGGCGCAGAAGAAAGG
CGGCAAGAAGCGCAAGCGCAGCCGCAAGGAGAGCTATTCCATCTATGTGTACAAGGTTCTGAAGCAGGTC
CACCCTGACACCGGCATTTCGTCCAAGGCCATGGGCATCATGAATTCGTTTGTGAACGACATTTTCGAGC
GCATCGCAGGTGAGGCTTCCCGCCTGGCGCATTACAACAAGCGCTCGACCATCACCTCCAGGGAGATCCA
GACGGCCGTGCGCCTGCTGCTGCCTGGGGAGTTGGCCAAGCACGCCGTGTCCGAGGGTACTAAGGCCATC
ACCAAGTACACCAGCGCTAAGGATCCACCAGTCGCCACCATGGGTTCTCATCATCATCATCATCATGGTA
TGGCTAGCATGACTGGTGGACAGCAAATGGGTCGGGATCTGTACGACGATGACGATAAGGATCTCGCCAC
CATGGTCGACTCATCACGTCGTAAGTGGAATAAGACAGGTCACGCAGTCAGAGCTATAGGTCGGCTGAGC
TCACTCGAGAACGTCTATATCAAGGCCGACAAGCAGAAGAACGGCATCAAGGCGAACTTCAAGATCCGCC
AC
